Addgene plasmid #188499: SpdCas9 KRAB
Purpose: Expresses FLAG tagged SpdCas9 KRAB
Depositing lab: Isaac Hilton. Depositing organization: Rice University. Publication: Quantification of Genome Editing and Transcriptional Control Capabilities Reveals Hierarchies among Diverse CRISPR/Cas Systems in Human Cells. Escobar M, Li J, Patel A, Liu S, Xu Q, Hilton IB. ACS Synth Biol. 2022 Oct 21;11(10):3239-3250. doi: 10.1021/acssynbio.2c00156. Epub 2022 Sep 26. PubMed 36162812.
Backbone
  Vector backbone: LentiCRISPR v2
  Vector type: Mammalian Expression, Lentiviral, CRISPR
  Selectable markers: Puromycin
Growth in bacteria
  Bacterial resistance: Ampicillin, 100 μg/mL
  Growth temperature: 37°C
  Growth strain: NEB Stable
  Copy number: High Copy
Gene/Insert
  Gene/Insert name: dCas9
  Species: Streptococcus pyogenes
  Mutation: D10A/H840A
  Promoter: EF1a
  Cloning method: Gibson Cloning
Terms and licenses: Academic/Nonprofit Terms; Industry Terms: Not Available to Industry
Depositor comments: Stbl3 is also a suitable growth strain.
How to cite: SpdCas9 KRAB was a gift from Isaac Hilton (Addgene plasmid # 188499 ; http://n2t.net/addgene:188499 ; RRID:Addgene_188499)
