[The description below was written by a language model from this plasmid's Addgene catalogue record and pLannotate feature annotations shown in this document.]
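Description:
SpdCas9 KRAB is a 13.1 kb third-generation-style lentiviral transfer plasmid built on the LentiCRISPR v2 backbone for CRISPR interference in mammalian cells. It is maintained in E. coli through a high-copy ColE1/pUC origin with ampicillin selection (AmpR), and it also carries an f1 origin. Because of the repeated LTR sequences, the record lists recombination-deficient growth strains. The viral portion consists of a CMV enhancer/promoter driving a truncated HIV-1 5' LTR, the Ψ packaging signal with a gag fragment, the RRE for Rev-dependent nuclear export, cPPT/CTS, a WPRE to boost transcript expression, and a self-inactivating ΔU3 3' LTR followed by a bGH polyadenylation signal.

The payload is catalytically inactive Streptococcus pyogenes Cas9 (D10A/H840A) expressed from the EF-1α core promoter and followed in the same orientation by the KRAB repression domain of human ZNF10, so that guide-directed binding silences transcription at the target rather than cutting DNA. The catalogue entry describes the protein as FLAG-tagged, although the tag is not annotated in the feature table. A puromycin N-acetyltransferase coding sequence lies downstream of KRAB and provides selection of transduced cells; the linker between them is not annotated. A S. pyogenes gRNA scaffold sits upstream of the EF-1α promoter, but no U6 or other Pol III promoter is annotated, so the record does not show whether the plasmid can express a guide itself. Outside the LTRs, an SV40/EM7-driven BleoR cassette is also present. The associated publication compares the genome editing and transcriptional control capabilities of diverse CRISPR/Cas systems in human cells.
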