Features (pLannotate 1.2.2; 34 found; start..end, strand, type, name):
    217..397     +  LTR            5' LTR (truncated): truncated 5' long terminal repeat (LTR) from HIV-1
    444..569     +  misc_feature   HIV-1 Ψ: packaging signal of human immunodeficiency virus type 1
    553..916     +  CDS            HIV-1 gag (fragment): gag protein from human immunodeficiency virus 1; gag
   1062..1295    +  misc_feature   RRE: The Rev response element (RRE) of HIV-1 allows for Rev-dependent mRNA export from the nucleus to the cytoplasm.
   1672..1772    +  CDS            Rev (fragment): human immunodeficiency virus 1 (HIV-1) Rev protein; rev; enhances nuclear export of unspliced and incompletely spliced viral mRNAs
   1822..1939    +  misc_feature   cPPT/CTS: central polypurine tract and central termination sequence of HIV-1
   2071..2146    +  misc_RNA       gRNA scaffold: guide RNA scaffold for the Streptococcus pyogenes CRISPR/Cas9 system
   2164..2182    +  CDS            small t antigen (fragment): SV40 (simian virus 40) small t antigen
   2208..2419    +  promoter       EF-1α core promoter: core promoter for human elongation factor EF-1α
   2447..4048    +  CDS            dCas9(N): N-terminal portion of catalytically inactive Streptococcus pyogenes dCas9 carrying the D10A mutation (Zetsche et al., 2015)
   4049..6547    +  CDS            Cas9(C): C-terminal portion of Streptococcus pyogenes Cas9 (Zetsche et al., 2015)
   6653..6847    +  CDS            KRAB: Krüppel-associated box (KRAB) transcriptional repression domain from the human zinc finger protein ZNF10 (Margolin et al., 1994)
   7003..7600    +  CDS            PuroR (fragment): puromycin N-acetyltransferase; pac from Streptomyces; confers resistance to puromycin
   7616..8204    +  misc_feature   WPRE: woodchuck hepatitis virus posttranscriptional regulatory element
   8255..8274    +  misc_feature   cPPT/CTS (fragment): central polypurine tract and central termination sequence of HIV-1
   8276..8509    +  LTR            3' LTR (ΔU3): self-inactivating 3' long terminal repeat (LTR) from HIV-1
   8541..8765    +  polyA_signal   bGH poly(A) signal: bovine growth hormone polyadenylation signal
   8769..8790    +  promoter       SV40 promoter (fragment): SV40 enhancer and early promoter
   8811..9239    +  rep_origin     f1 ori (sequence partly withheld): f1 bacteriophage origin of replication; arrow indicates direction of (+) strand synthesis
   9253..9582    +  promoter       SV40 promoter: SV40 enhancer and early promoter
   9630..9677    +  promoter       EM7 promoter: synthetic bacterial promoter&nbsp
   9696..10070   +  CDS            BleoR: antibiotic-binding protein; Sh ble from Streptoalloteichus hindustanus; confers resistance to bleomycin, phleomycin, and Zeocin™
  10080..10205   +  CDS            ble (fragment): BLE_KLEPN - Experimental evidence at protein level: Swiss-Prot protein existence level 1. Binding protein with a strong affinity to the bleomycin family of antibiotics. Binds to CL990; an antimitotic-antibiotic compound. From Klebsiella pneumoniae.
  10200..10321   +  polyA_signal   SV40 poly(A) signal: SV40 polyadenylation signal
  10392..10414   -  protein_bind   lac operator (fragment): The lac repressor binds to the lac operator to inhibit transcription in E. coli. This inhibition can be relieved by adding lactose or isopropyl-β-D-thiogalactopyranoside (IPTG). lac repressor encoded by lacI
  10418..10448   -  promoter       lac promoter: promoter for the E. coli lac operon
  10463..10484   -  protein_bind   CAP binding site: CAP binding activates transcription in the presence of cAMP. E. coli catabolite activator protein
  10497..10589   -  CDS            lacI (fragment): lac repressor; lacI; The lac repressor binds to the lac operator to inhibit transcription in E. coli. This inhibition can be relieved by adding lactose or isopropyl-β-D-thiogalactopyranoside (IPTG).
  10772..11360   -  rep_origin     ori: high-copy-number ColE1/pMB1/pBR322/pUC origin of replication
  11531..12391   -  CDS            AmpR: β-lactamase; bla; confers resistance to ampicillin, carbenicillin, and related antibiotics
  12392..12496   -  promoter       AmpR promoter: bla
  12555..12607   -  misc_feature   bom (fragment): basis of mobility region from pBR322
  12762..13141   +  enhancer       CMV enhancer: human cytomegalovirus immediate early enhancer
  13142..199     +  promoter       CMV promoter (across the origin): human cytomegalovirus (CMV) immediate early promoter
>Addgene plasmid #188499 | SpdCas9 KRAB | addgene full sequence | sequence record 376995 | Addgene NGS Result
TGATGCGGTTTTGGCAGTACATCAATGGGCGTGGATAGCGGTTTGACTCACGGGGATTTCCAAGTCTCCA
CCCCATTGACGTCAATGGGAGTTTGTTTTGGCACCAAAATCAACGGGACTTTCCAAAATGTCGTAACAAC
TCCGCCCCATTGACGCAAATGGGCGGTAGGCGTGTACGGTGGGAGGTCTATATAAGCAGCGCGTTTTGCC
TGTACTGGGTCTCTCTGGTTAGACCAGATCTGAGCCTGGGAGCTCTCTGGCTAACTAGGGAACCCACTGC
TTAAGCCTCAATAAAGCTTGCCTTGAGTGCTTCAAGTAGTGTGTGCCCGTCTGTTGTGTGACTCTGGTAA
CTAGAGATCCCTCAGACCCTTTTAGTCAGTGTGGAAAATCTCTAGCAGTGGCGCCCGAACAGGGACTTGA
AAGCGAAAGGGAAACCAGAGGAGCTCTCTCGACGCAGGACTCGGCTTGCTGAAGCGCGCACGGCAAGAGG
CGAGGGGCGGCGACTGGTGAGTACGCCAAAAATTTTGACTAGCGGAGGCTAGAAGGAGAGAGATGGGTGC
GAGAGCGTCAGTATTAAGCGGGGGAGAATTAGATCGCGATGGGAAAAAATTCGGTTAAGGCCAGGGGGAA
AGAAAAAATATAAATTAAAACATATAGTATGGGCAAGCAGGGAGCTAGAACGATTCGCAGTTAATCCTGG
CCTGTTAGAAACATCAGAAGGCTGTAGACAAATACTGGGACAGCTACAACCATCCCTTCAGACAGGATCA
GAAGAACTTAGATCATTATATAATACAGTAGCAACCCTCTATTGTGTGCATCAAAGGATAGAGATAAAAG
ACACCAAGGAAGCTTTAGACAAGATAGAGGAAGAGCAAAACAAAAGTAAGACCACCGCACAGCAAGCGGC
CGCTGATCTTCAGACCTGGAGGAGGAGATATGAGGGACAATTGGAGAAGTGAATTATATAAATATAAAGT
AGTAAAAATTGAACCATTAGGAGTAGCACCCACCAAGGCAAAGAGAAGAGTGGTGCAGAGAGAAAAAAGA
GCAGTGGGAATAGGAGCTTTGTTCCTTGGGTTCTTGGGAGCAGCAGGAAGCACTATGGGCGCAGCGTCAA
TGACGCTGACGGTACAGGCCAGACAATTATTGTCTGGTATAGTGCAGCAGCAGAACAATTTGCTGAGGGC
TATTGAGGCGCAACAGCATCTGTTGCAACTCACAGTCTGGGGCATCAAGCAGCTCCAGGCAAGAATCCTG
GCTGTGGAAAGATACCTAAAGGATCAACAGCTCCTGGGGATTTGGGGTTGCTCTGGAAAACTCATTTGCA
CCACTGCTGTGCCTTGGAATGCTAGTTGGAGTAATAAATCTCTGGAACAGATTTGGAATCACACGACCTG
GATGGAGTGGGACAGAGAAATTAACAATTACACAAGCTTAATACACTCCTTAATTGAAGAATCGCAAAAC
CAGCAAGAAAAGAATGAACAAGAATTATTGGAATTAGATAAATGGGCAAGTTTGTGGAATTGGTTTAACA
TAACAAATTGGCTGTGGTATATAAAATTATTCATAATGATAGTAGGAGGCTTGGTAGGTTTAAGAATAGT
TTTTGCTGTACTTTCTATAGTGAATAGAGTTAGGCAGGGATATTCACCATTATCGTTTCAGACCCACCTC
CCAACCCCGAGGGGACCCGACAGGCCCGAAGGAATAGAAGAAGAAGGTGGAGAGAGAGACAGAGACAGAT
CCATTCGATTAGTGAACGGATCGGCACTGCGTGCGCCAATTCTGCAGACAAATGGCAGTATTCATCCACA
ATTTTAAAAGAAAAGGGGGGATTGGGGGGTACAGTGCAGGGGAAAGAATAGTAGACATAATAGCAACAGA
CATACAAACTAAAGAATTACAAAAACAAATTACAAAAATTCAAAATTTTCGGGTTTATTACAGGGACAGC
AGAGATCCAGTTTGGTTAATTAAGGTACCGATATCACTAGTGTTCCATTAACTGCGCTAAAAATAATTTT
TAAATCTTTTTTAGCTTCTTGCTCTTTTTTGTACGTCTCTGTTTTAGAGCTAGAAATAGCAAGTTAAAAT
AAGGCTAGTCCGTTATCAACTTGAAAAAGTGGCACCGAGTCGGTGCTTTTTTGAATTCGCTAGCTAGGTC
TTGAAAGGAGTGGGAATTGGCTCCGGTGCCCGTCAGTGGGCAGAGCGCACATCGCCCACAGTCCCCGAGA
AGTTGGGGGGAGGGGTCGGCAATTGATCCGGTGCCTAGAGAAGGTGGCGCGGGGTAAACTGGGAAAGTGA
TGTCGTGTACTGGCTCCGCCTTTTTCCCGAGGGTGGGGGAGAACCGTATATAAGTGCAGTAGTCGCCGTG
AACGTTCTTTTTCGCAACGGGTTTGCCGCCAGAACACAGGACCGGTTCTAGAGCGCTGCCACCATGGACA
AGAAGTACAGCATCGGCCTGGCCATCGGCACCAACTCTGTGGGCTGGGCCGTGATCACCGACGAGTACAA
GGTGCCCAGCAAGAAATTCAAGGTGCTGGGCAACACCGACCGGCACAGCATCAAGAAGAACCTGATCGGA
GCCCTGCTGTTCGACAGCGGCGAAACAGCCGAGGCCACCCGGCTGAAGAGAACCGCCAGAAGAAGATACA
CCAGACGGAAGAACCGGATCTGCTATCTGCAAGAGATCTTCAGCAACGAGATGGCCAAGGTGGACGACAG
CTTCTTCCACAGACTGGAAGAGTCCTTCCTGGTGGAAGAGGATAAGAAGCACGAGCGGCACCCCATCTTC
GGCAACATCGTGGACGAGGTGGCCTACCACGAGAAGTACCCCACCATCTACCACCTGAGAAAGAAACTGG
TGGACAGCACCGACAAGGCCGACCTGCGGCTGATCTATCTGGCCCTGGCCCACATGATCAAGTTCCGGGG
CCACTTCCTGATCGAGGGCGACCTGAACCCCGACAACAGCGACGTGGACAAGCTGTTCATCCAGCTGGTG
CAGACCTACAACCAGCTGTTCGAGGAAAACCCCATCAACGCCAGCGGCGTGGACGCCAAGGCCATCCTGT
CTGCCAGACTGAGCAAGAGCAGACGGCTGGAAAATCTGATCGCCCAGCTGCCCGGCGAGAAGAAGAATGG
CCTGTTCGGAAACCTGATTGCCCTGAGCCTGGGCCTGACCCCCAACTTCAAGAGCAACTTCGACCTGGCC
GAGGATGCCAAACTGCAGCTGAGCAAGGACACCTACGACGACGACCTGGACAACCTGCTGGCCCAGATCG
GCGACCAGTACGCCGACCTGTTTCTGGCCGCCAAGAACCTGTCCGACGCCATCCTGCTGAGCGACATCCT
GAGAGTGAACACCGAGATCACCAAGGCCCCCCTGAGCGCCTCTATGATCAAGAGATACGACGAGCACCAC
CAGGACCTGACCCTGCTGAAAGCTCTCGTGCGGCAGCAGCTGCCTGAGAAGTACAAAGAGATTTTCTTCG
ACCAGAGCAAGAACGGCTACGCCGGCTACATTGACGGCGGAGCCAGCCAGGAAGAGTTCTACAAGTTCAT
CAAGCCCATCCTGGAAAAGATGGACGGCACCGAGGAACTGCTCGTGAAGCTGAACAGAGAGGACCTGCTG
CGGAAGCAGCGGACCTTCGACAACGGCAGCATCCCCCACCAGATCCACCTGGGAGAGCTGCACGCCATTC
TGCGGCGGCAGGAAGATTTTTACCCATTCCTGAAGGACAACCGGGAAAAGATCGAGAAGATCCTGACCTT
CCGCATCCCCTACTACGTGGGCCCTCTGGCCAGGGGAAACAGCAGATTCGCCTGGATGACCAGAAAGAGC
GAGGAAACCATCACCCCCTGGAACTTCGAGGAAGTGGTGGACAAGGGCGCTTCCGCCCAGAGCTTCATCG
AGCGGATGACCAACTTCGATAAGAACCTGCCCAACGAGAAGGTGCTGCCCAAGCACAGCCTGCTGTACGA
GTACTTCACCGTGTATAACGAGCTGACCAAAGTGAAATACGTGACCGAGGGAATGAGAAAGCCCGCCTTC
CTGAGCGGCGAGCAGAAAAAGGCCATCGTGGACCTGCTGTTCAAGACCAACCGGAAAGTGACCGTGAAGC
AGCTGAAAGAGGACTACTTCAAGAAAATCGAGTGCTTCGACTCCGTGGAAATCTCCGGCGTGGAAGATCG
GTTCAACGCCTCCCTGGGCACATACCACGATCTGCTGAAAATTATCAAGGACAAGGACTTCCTGGACAAT
GAGGAAAACGAGGACATTCTGGAAGATATCGTGCTGACCCTGACACTGTTTGAGGACAGAGAGATGATCG
AGGAACGGCTGAAAACCTATGCCCACCTGTTCGACGACAAAGTGATGAAGCAGCTGAAGCGGCGGAGATA
CACCGGCTGGGGCAGGCTGAGCCGGAAGCTGATCAACGGCATCCGGGACAAGCAGTCCGGCAAGACAATC
CTGGATTTCCTGAAGTCCGACGGCTTCGCCAACAGAAACTTCATGCAGCTGATCCACGACGACAGCCTGA
CCTTTAAAGAGGACATCCAGAAAGCCCAGGTGTCCGGCCAGGGCGATAGCCTGCACGAGCACATTGCCAA
TCTGGCCGGCAGCCCCGCCATTAAGAAGGGCATCCTGCAGACAGTGAAGGTGGTGGACGAGCTCGTGAAA
GTGATGGGCCGGCACAAGCCCGAGAACATCGTGATCGAAATGGCCAGAGAGAACCAGACCACCCAGAAGG
GACAGAAGAACAGCCGCGAGAGAATGAAGCGGATCGAAGAGGGCATCAAAGAGCTGGGCAGCCAGATCCT
GAAAGAACACCCCGTGGAAAACACCCAGCTGCAGAACGAGAAGCTGTACCTGTACTACCTGCAGAATGGG
CGGGATATGTACGTGGACCAGGAACTGGACATCAACCGGCTGTCCGACTACGATGTGGACGCCATCGTGC
CTCAGAGCTTTCTGAAGGACGACTCCATCGACAACAAGGTGCTGACCAGAAGCGACAAGAACCGGGGCAA
GAGCGACAACGTGCCCTCCGAAGAGGTCGTGAAGAAGATGAAGAACTACTGGCGGCAGCTGCTGAACGCC
AAGCTGATTACCCAGAGAAAGTTCGACAATCTGACCAAGGCCGAGAGAGGCGGCCTGAGCGAACTGGATA
AGGCCGGCTTCATCAAGAGACAGCTGGTGGAAACCCGGCAGATCACAAAGCACGTGGCACAGATCCTGGA
CTCCCGGATGAACACTAAGTACGACGAGAATGACAAGCTGATCCGGGAAGTGAAAGTGATCACCCTGAAG
TCCAAGCTGGTGTCCGATTTCCGGAAGGATTTCCAGTTTTACAAAGTGCGCGAGATCAACAACTACCACC
ACGCCCACGACGCCTACCTGAACGCCGTCGTGGGAACCGCCCTGATCAAAAAGTACCCTAAGCTGGAAAG
CGAGTTCGTGTACGGCGACTACAAGGTGTACGACGTGCGGAAGATGATCGCCAAGAGCGAGCAGGAAATC
GGCAAGGCTACCGCCAAGTACTTCTTCTACAGCAACATCATGAACTTTTTCAAGACCGAGATTACCCTGG
CCAACGGCGAGATCCGGAAGCGGCCTCTGATCGAGACAAACGGCGAAACCGGGGAGATCGTGTGGGATAA
GGGCCGGGATTTTGCCACCGTGCGGAAAGTGCTGAGCATGCCCCAAGTGAATATCGTGAAAAAGACCGAG
GTGCAGACAGGCGGCTTCAGCAAAGAGTCTATCCTGCCCAAGAGGAACAGCGATAAGCTGATCGCCAGAA
AGAAGGACTGGGACCCTAAGAAGTACGGCGGCTTCGACAGCCCCACCGTGGCCTATTCTGTGCTGGTGGT
GGCCAAAGTGGAAAAGGGCAAGTCCAAGAAACTGAAGAGTGTGAAAGAGCTGCTGGGGATCACCATCATG
GAAAGAAGCAGCTTCGAGAAGAATCCCATCGACTTTCTGGAAGCCAAGGGCTACAAAGAAGTGAAAAAGG
ACCTGATCATCAAGCTGCCTAAGTACTCCCTGTTCGAGCTGGAAAACGGCCGGAAGAGAATGCTGGCCTC
TGCCGGCGAACTGCAGAAGGGAAACGAACTGGCCCTGCCCTCCAAATATGTGAACTTCCTGTACCTGGCC
AGCCACTATGAGAAGCTGAAGGGCTCCCCCGAGGATAATGAGCAGAAACAGCTGTTTGTGGAACAGCACA
AGCACTACCTGGACGAGATCATCGAGCAGATCAGCGAGTTCTCCAAGAGAGTGATCCTGGCCGACGCTAA
TCTGGACAAAGTGCTGTCCGCCTACAACAAGCACCGGGATAAGCCCATCAGAGAGCAGGCCGAGAATATC
ATCCACCTGTTTACCCTGACCAATCTGGGAGCCCCTGCCGCCTTCAAGTACTTTGACACCACCATCGACC
GGAAGAGGTACACCAGCACCAAAGAGGTGCTGGACGCCACCCTGATCCACCAGAGCATCACCGGCCTGTA
CGAGACACGGATCGACCTGTCTCAGCTGGGAGGCGACAAGCGACCTGCCGCCACAAAGAAGGCTGGACAG
GCTAAGAAGAAGAAAGATTACAAAGACGATGACGATAAGGGATCCGATGCTAAGTCACTGACTGCCTGGT
CCCGGACACTGGTGACCTTCAAGGATGTGTTTGTGGACTTCACCAGGGAGGAGTGGAAGCTGCTGGACAC
TGCTCAGCAGATCCTGTACAGAAATGTGATGCTGGAGAACTATAAGAACCTGGTTTCCTTGGGTTATCAG
CTTACTAAGCCAGATGTGATCCTCCGGTTGGAGAAGGGAGAAGAGCCCTGGCTGGTGGAGAGAGAAATTC
ACCAAGAGACCCATCCTGATTCAGAGACTGCATTTGAAATCAAATCATCAGTTCCGAAAAAGAAACGCAA
AGTTGCTAGCTCCGGCGCAACAAACTTCTCTCTGCTGAAACAAGCCGGAGATGTCGAAGAGAATCCTGGA
CCGACCGAGTACAAGCCCACGGTGCGCCTCGCCACCCGCGACGACGTCCCCAGGGCCGTACGCACCCTCG
CCGCCGCGTTCGCCGACTACCCCGCCACGCGCCACACCGTCGATCCGGACCGCCACATCGAGCGGGTCAC
CGAGCTGCAAGAACTCTTCCTCACGCGCGTCGGGCTCGACATCGGCAAGGTGTGGGTCGCGGACGACGGC
GCCGCGGTGGCGGTCTGGACCACGCCGGAGAGCGTCGAAGCGGGGGCGGTGTTCGCCGAGATCGGCCCGC
GCATGGCCGAGTTGAGCGGTTCCCGGCTGGCCGCGCAGCAACAGATGGAAGGCCTCCTGGCGCCGCACCG
GCCCAAGGAGCCCGCGTGGTTCCTGGCCACCGTCGGAGTCTCGCCCGACCACCAGGGCAAGGGTCTGGGC
AGCGCCGTCGTGCTCCCCGGAGTGGAGGCGGCCGAGCGCGCCGGGGTGCCCGCCTTCCTGGAGACCTCCG
CGCCCCGCAACCTCCCCTTCTACGAGCGGCTCGGCTTCACCGTCACCGCCGACGTCGAGGTGCCCGAAGG
ACCGCGCACCTGGTGCATGACCCGCAAGCCCGGTGCCTGAACGCGTTAAGTCGACAATCAACCTCTGGAT
TACAAAATTTGTGAAAGATTGACTGGTATTCTTAACTATGTTGCTCCTTTTACGCTATGTGGATACGCTG
CTTTAATGCCTTTGTATCATGCTATTGCTTCCCGTATGGCTTTCATTTTCTCCTCCTTGTATAAATCCTG
GTTGCTGTCTCTTTATGAGGAGTTGTGGCCCGTTGTCAGGCAACGTGGCGTGGTGTGCACTGTGTTTGCT
GACGCAACCCCCACTGGTTGGGGCATTGCCACCACCTGTCAGCTCCTTTCCGGGACTTTCGCTTTCCCCC
TCCCTATTGCCACGGCGGAACTCATCGCCGCCTGCCTTGCCCGCTGCTGGACAGGGGCTCGGCTGTTGGG
CACTGACAATTCCGTGGTGTTGTCGGGGAAATCATCGTCCTTTCCTTGGCTGCTCGCCTGTGTTGCCACC
TGGATTCTGCGCGGGACGTCCTTCTGCTACGTCCCTTCGGCCCTCAATCCAGCGGACCTTCCTTCCCGCG
GCCTGCTGCCGGCTCTGCGGCCTCTTCCGCGTCTTCGCCTTCGCCCTCAGACGAGTCGGATCTCCCTTTG
GGCCGCCTCCCCGCGTCGACTTTAAGACCAATGACTTACAAGGCAGCTGTAGATCTTAGCCACTTTTTAA
AAGAAAAGGGGGGACTGGAAGGGCTAATTCACTCCCAACGAAGACAAGATCTGCTTTTTGCTTGTACTGG
GTCTCTCTGGTTAGACCAGATCTGAGCCTGGGAGCTCTCTGGCTAACTAGGGAACCCACTGCTTAAGCCT
CAATAAAGCTTGCCTTGAGTGCTTCAAGTAGTGTGTGCCCGTCTGTTGTGTGACTCTGGTAACTAGAGAT
CCCTCAGACCCTTTTAGTCAGTGTGGAAAATCTCTAGCAGGGCCCGTTTAAACCCGCTGATCAGCCTCGA
CTGTGCCTTCTAGTTGCCAGCCATCTGTTGTTTGCCCCTCCCCCGTGCCTTCCTTGACCCTGGAAGGTGC
CACTCCCACTGTCCTTTCCTAATAAAATGAGGAAATTGCATCGCATTGTCTGAGTAGGTGTCATTCTATT
CTGGGGGGTGGGGTGGGGCAGGACAGCAAGGGGGAGGATTGGGAAGACAATAGCAGGCATGCTGGGGATG
CGGTGGGCTCTATGGCTTCTGAGGCGGAAAGAACCAGCTGGGGCTCTAGGGGGTATCCCC
[124 nt withheld, positions 8811-8934]
C
[91 nt withheld, positions 8936-9026]
A
[49 nt withheld, positions 9028-9076]
CCTTTGACGTTGGAGTCCACGTTCTTT
[37 nt withheld, positions 9104-9140]
ACCCTATCTCGGTCTATTCTTTTGATTTATAAGGGATTTTGCCGATTTCGGCCTATTGGTTAAAAAATGA
GCTGATTTAACAAAAATTTAACGCGAATTAATTCTGTGGAATGTGTGTCAGTTAGGGTGTGGAAAGTCCC
CAGGCTCCCCAGCAGGCAGAAGTATGCAAAGCATGCATCTCAATTAGTCAGCAACCAGGTGTGGAAAGTC
CCCAGGCTCCCCAGCAGGCAGAAGTATGCAAAGCATGCATCTCAATTAGTCAGCAACCATAGTCCCGCCC
CTAACTCCGCCCATCCCGCCCCTAACTCCGCCCAGTTCCGCCCATTCTCCGCCCCATGGCTGACTAATTT
TTTTTATTTATGCAGAGGCCGAGGCCGCCTCTGCCTCTGAGCTATTCCAGAAGTAGTGAGGAGGCTTTTT
TGGAGGCCTAGGCTTTTGCAAAAAGCTCCCGGGAGCTTGTATATCCATTTTCGGATCTGATCAGCACGTG
TTGACAATTAATCATCGGCATAGTATATCGGCATAGTATAATACGACAAGGTGAGGAACTAAACCATGGC
CAAGTTGACCAGTGCCGTTCCGGTGCTCACCGCGCGCGACGTCGCCGGAGCGGTCGAGTTCTGGACCGAC
CGGCTCGGGTTCTCCCGGGACTTCGTGGAGGACGACTTCGCCGGTGTGGTCCGGGACGACGTGACCCTGT
TCATCAGCGCGGTCCAGGACCAGGTGGTGCCGGACAACACCCTGGCCTGGGTGTGGGTGCGCGGCCTGGA
CGAGCTGTACGCCGAGTGGTCGGAGGTCGTGTCCACGAACTTCCGGGACGCCTCCGGGCCGGCCATGACC
GAGATCGGCGAGCAGCCGTGGGGGCGGGAGTTCGCCCTGCGCGACCCGGCCGGCAACTGCGTGCACTTCG
TGGCCGAGGAGCAGGACTGACACGTGCTACGAGATTTCGATTCCACCGCCGCCTTCTATGAAAGGTTGGG
CTTCGGAATCGTTTTCCGGGACGCCGGCTGGATGATCCTCCAGCGCGGGGATCTCATGCTGGAGTTCTTC
GCCCACCCCAACTTGTTTATTGCAGCTTATAATGGTTACAAATAAAGCAATAGCATCACAAATTTCACAA
ATAAAGCATTTTTTTCACTGCATTCTAGTTGTGGTTTGTCCAAACTCATCAATGTATCTTATCATGTCTG
TATACCGTCGACCTCTAGCTAGAGCTTGGCGTAATCATGGTCATAGCTGTTTCCTGTGTGAAATTGTTAT
CCGCTCACAATTCCACACAACATACGAGCCGGAAGCATAAAGTGTAAAGCCTGGGGTGCCTAATGAGTGA
GCTAACTCACATTAATTGCGTTGCGCTCACTGCCCGCTTTCCAGTCGGGAAACCTGTCGTGCCAGCTGCA
TTAATGAATCGGCCAACGCGCGGGGAGAGGCGGTTTGCGTATTGGGCGCTCTTCCGCTTCCTCGCTCACT
GACTCGCTGCGCTCGGTCGTTCGGCTGCGGCGAGCGGTATCAGCTCACTCAAAGGCGGTAATACGGTTAT
CCACAGAATCAGGGGATAACGCAGGAAAGAACATGTGAGCAAAAGGCCAGCAAAAGGCCAGGAACCGTAA
AAAGGCCGCGTTGCTGGCGTTTTTCCATAGGCTCCGCCCCCCTGACGAGCATCACAAAAATCGACGCTCA
AGTCAGAGGTGGCGAAACCCGACAGGACTATAAAGATACCAGGCGTTTCCCCCTGGAAGCTCCCTCGTGC
GCTCTCCTGTTCCGACCCTGCCGCTTACCGGATACCTGTCCGCCTTTCTCCCTTCGGGAAGCGTGGCGCT
TTCTCATAGCTCACGCTGTAGGTATCTCAGTTCGGTGTAGGTCGTTCGCTCCAAGCTGGGCTGTGTGCAC
GAACCCCCCGTTCAGCCCGACCGCTGCGCCTTATCCGGTAACTATCGTCTTGAGTCCAACCCGGTAAGAC
ACGACTTATCGCCACTGGCAGCAGCCACTGGTAACAGGATTAGCAGAGCGAGGTATGTAGGCGGTGCTAC
AGAGTTCTTGAAGTGGTGGCCTAACTACGGCTACACTAGAAGAACAGTATTTGGTATCTGCGCTCTGCTG
AAGCCAGTTACCTTCGGAAAAAGAGTTGGTAGCTCTTGATCCGGCAAACAAACCACCGCTGGTAGCGGTG
GTTTTTTTGTTTGCAAGCAGCAGATTACGCGCAGAAAAAAAGGATCTCAAGAAGATCCTTTGATCTTTTC
TACGGGGTCTGACGCTCAGTGGAACGAAAACTCACGTTAAGGGATTTTGGTCATGAGATTATCAAAAAGG
ATCTTCACCTAGATCCTTTTAAATTAAAAATGAAGTTTTAAATCAATCTAAAGTATATATGAGTAAACTT
GGTCTGACAGTTACCAATGCTTAATCAGTGAGGCACCTATCTCAGCGATCTGTCTATTTCGTTCATCCAT
AGTTGCCTGACTCCCCGTCGTGTAGATAACTACGATACGGGAGGGCTTACCATCTGGCCCCAGTGCTGCA
ATGATACCGCGAGACCCACGCTCACCGGCTCCAGATTTATCAGCAATAAACCAGCCAGCCGGAAGGGCCG
AGCGCAGAAGTGGTCCTGCAACTTTATCCGCCTCCATCCAGTCTATTAATTGTTGCCGGGAAGCTAGAGT
AAGTAGTTCGCCAGTTAATAGTTTGCGCAACGTTGTTGCCATTGCTACAGGCATCGTGGTGTCACGCTCG
TCGTTTGGTATGGCTTCATTCAGCTCCGGTTCCCAACGATCAAGGCGAGTTACATGATCCCCCATGTTGT
GCAAAAAAGCGGTTAGCTCCTTCGGTCCTCCGATCGTTGTCAGAAGTAAGTTGGCCGCAGTGTTATCACT
CATGGTTATGGCAGCACTGCATAATTCTCTTACTGTCATGCCATCCGTAAGATGCTTTTCTGTGACTGGT
GAGTACTCAACCAAGTCATTCTGAGAATAGTGTATGCGGCGACCGAGTTGCTCTTGCCCGGCGTCAATAC
GGGATAATACCGCGCCACATAGCAGAACTTTAAAAGTGCTCATCATTGGAAAACGTTCTTCGGGGCGAAA
ACTCTCAAGGATCTTACCGCTGTTGAGATCCAGTTCGATGTAACCCACTCGTGCACCCAACTGATCTTCA
GCATCTTTTACTTTCACCAGCGTTTCTGGGTGAGCAAAAACAGGAAGGCAAAATGCCGCAAAAAAGGGAA
TAAGGGCGACACGGAAATGTTGAATACTCATACTCTTCCTTTTTCAATATTATTGAAGCATTTATCAGGG
TTATTGTCTCATGAGCGGATACATATTTGAATGTATTTAGAAAAATAAACAAATAGGGGTTCCGCGCACA
TTTCCCCGAAAAGTGCCACCTGACGTCGACGGATCGGGAGATCTCCCGATCCCCTATGGTGCACTCTCAG
TACAATCTGCTCTGATGCCGCATAGTTAAGCCAGTATCTGCTCCCTGCTTGTGTGTTGGAGGTCGCTGAG
TAGTGCGCGAGCAAAATTTAAGCTACAACAAGGCAAGGCTTGACCGACAATTGCATGAAGAATCTGCTTA
GGGTTAGGCGTTTTGCGCTGCTTCGCGATGTACGGGCCAGATATACGCGTTGACATTGATTATTGACTAG
TTATTAATAGTAATCAATTACGGGGTCATTAGTTCATAGCCCATATATGGAGTTCCGCGTTACATAACTT
ACGGTAAATGGCCCGCCTGGCTGACCGCCCAACGACCCCCGCCCATTGACGTCAATAATGACGTATGTTC
CCATAGTAACGCCAATAGGGACTTTCCATTGACGTCAATGGGTGGAGTATTTACGGTAAACTGCCCACTT
GGCAGTACATCAAGTGTATCATATGCCAAGTACGCCCCCTATTGACGTCAATGACGGTAAATGGCCCGCC
TGGCATTATGCCCAGTACATGACCTTATGGGACTTTCCTACTTGGCAGTACATCTACGTATTAGTCATCG
CTATTACCATGG
